Addgene plasmid #149448: U6::sgBFP-U6::sgKrasG12D-pX333-red
Purpose: pX333 backbone expressing 2 sgRNA targeting BFP and KRAS G12D to edit mouse KRAS G12D allele.
Depositing lab: Jonathan Chernoff. Depositing organization: Institute for Cancer Research d/b/a the Research Institute of Fox Chase Cancer Center. Publication: A Facile Method to Engineer Mutant Kras Alleles in an Isogenic Cell Background. Budagyan K, Chernoff J. Methods Mol Biol. 2021;2262:323-334. doi: 10.1007/978-1-0716-1190-6_20. PubMed 33977487.
Backbone
  Vector backbone: px333
  Backbone manufacturer: Addgene #64073
  Backbone size w/o insert (bp): 9000
  Total vector size (bp): 5400
  Modifications to backbone: Replacement of Cas9 with HcRed
  Vector type: Mammalian Expression, CRISPR
  Selectable markers: HcRed
Growth in bacteria
  Bacterial resistance: Ampicillin, 100 μg/mL
  Growth temperature: 37°C
  Growth strain: DH5alpha
  Copy number: High Copy
Gene/Insert
  Gene/Insert name: sgRNA BFP and mouse KRAS G12D
  gRNA/shRNA sequence: BFP and mouse KRAS G12D
  Species: M. musculus (mouse)
Terms and licenses: Academic/Nonprofit Terms; Industry Terms: Not Available to Industry
How to cite: U6::sgBFP-U6::sgKrasG12D-pX333-red was a gift from Jonathan Chernoff (Addgene plasmid # 149448 ; http://n2t.net/addgene:149448 ; RRID:Addgene_149448)
