[The description below was written by a language model from this plasmid's Addgene catalogue record and pLannotate feature annotations shown in this document.]
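Description:
U6::sgBFP-U6::sgKrasG12D-pX333-red is a mammalian CRISPR guide-expression plasmid derived from the dual-sgRNA vector pX333, in which the Cas9 coding sequence has been replaced by the far-red fluorescent protein HcRed. The sequenced plasmid is about 5.4 kb, consistent with loss of the large nuclease gene from the roughly 9 kb parent. It is propagated in E. coli as a high-copy plasmid through a ColE1/pUC-type origin with ampicillin selection (β-lactamase under its own promoter). The backbone also carries an f1 phage origin. A single AAV2 inverted terminal repeat is present, and with only one annotated copy it appears to be a leftover of the parent backbone rather than a functional packaging element.

The payload consists of two tandem cassettes, each with a human U6 RNA polymerase III promoter driving a guide fused to the Streptococcus pyogenes Cas9 gRNA scaffold. One guide targets BFP and the other the mouse Kras G12D allele. Downstream, a hybrid promoter made of the CMV enhancer, chicken β-actin promoter and a hybrid CBA/MVM intron drives mammalian codon-optimised HcRed1, terminated by the bovine growth hormone polyadenylation signal. HcRed is the only marker for mammalian cells, so transfected cells are identified or sorted by red fluorescence rather than selected with a drug.

Because the plasmid encodes no nuclease, Cas9 must be provided from another source; the record does not state how. The stated purpose is editing the mouse Kras G12D allele, and the associated publication concerns engineering mutant Kras alleles in an isogenic cell background. The role of the co-expressed BFP guide is not explained in the record.
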