Features (pLannotate 1.2.2; 19 found; start..end, strand, type, name):
     70..310     +  promoter       U6 promoter: RNA polymerase III promoter for human U6 snRNA
    339..414     +  misc_RNA       gRNA scaffold: guide RNA scaffold for the Streptococcus pyogenes CRISPR/Cas9 system
    421..464     +  misc_RNA       gRNA scaffold (fragment): guide RNA scaffold for the Streptococcus pyogenes CRISPR/Cas9 system
    505..745     +  promoter       U6 promoter: RNA polymerase III promoter for human U6 snRNA
    774..849     +  misc_RNA       gRNA scaffold: guide RNA scaffold for the Streptococcus pyogenes CRISPR/Cas9 system
    856..899     +  misc_RNA       gRNA scaffold (fragment): guide RNA scaffold for the Streptococcus pyogenes CRISPR/Cas9 system
    939..1224    +  enhancer       CMV enhancer: human cytomegalovirus immediate early enhancer; contains an 18-bp deletion relative to the standard CMV enhancer
   1226..1503    +  promoter       chicken β-actin promoter: No description available
   1504..1731    +  intron         hybrid intron: hybrid between chicken β-actin (CBA) and minute virus of mice (MMV) introns (Gray et al., 2011)
   1743..2429    +  CDS            HcRed1: far-red fluorescent variant of Heteractis crispa chromoprotein mammalian codon-optimized
   2460..2571    +  polyA_signal   bGH poly(A) signal: bovine growth hormone polyadenylation signal
   2676..2816    +  repeat_region  AAV2 ITR: inverted terminal repeat of adeno-associated virus serotype 2 inverted
   2821..2872    -  misc_feature   bom (fragment): basis of mobility region from pBR322
   2891..3346    +  rep_origin     f1 ori (sequence partly withheld): f1 bacteriophage origin of replication; arrow indicates direction of (+) strand synthesis
   3347..3396    -  misc_feature   bom (fragment): basis of mobility region from pBR322
   3498..3533    -  CDS            rop (fragment): Rop protein, which maintains plasmids at low copy number; rop
   3628..3732    +  promoter       AmpR promoter: bla
   3733..4593    +  CDS            AmpR: β-lactamase; bla; confers resistance to ampicillin, carbenicillin, and related antibiotics
   4764..5352    +  rep_origin     ori: high-copy-number ColE1/pMB1/pBR322/pUC origin of replication
>Addgene plasmid #149448 | U6::sgBFP-U6::sgKrasG12D-pX333-red | addgene full sequence | sequence record 309709 | Addgene NGS Result
GGCCTTTTGCTCACATGCGCCATTCTCGAGCATGCGCCATTCTCGAGCATGCTCGAGAATGGCGCATGTG
AGGGCCTATTTCCCATGATTCCTTCATATTTGCATATACGATACAAGGCTGTTAGAGAGATAATTGGAAT
TAATTTGACTGTAAACACAAAGATATTAGTACAAAATACGTGACGTAGAAAGTAATAATTTCTTGGGTAG
TTTGCAGTTTTAAAATTATGTTTTAAAATGGACTATCATATGCTTACCGTAACTTGAAAGTATTTCGATT
TCTTGGCTTTATATATCTTGTGGAAAGGACGAAACACCGCACTGCACCCCGTGGCTCAGTTTTAGAGCTA
GAAATAGCAAGTTAAAATAAGGCTAGTCCGTTATCAACTTGAAAAAGTGGCACCGAGTCGGTGCTTTTTT
GTTTTAGAGCTAGAAATAGCAAGTTAAAATAAGGCTAGTCCGTTTTTAGCGCGTGCGCCAATTCTGCAGA
CAAATGGCTCTAGAGAGGGCCTATTTCCCATGATTCCTTCATATTTGCATATACGATACAAGGCTGTTAG
AGAGATAATTGGAATTAATTTGACTGTAAACACAAAGATATTAGTACAAAATACGTGACGTAGAAAGTAA
TAATTTCTTGGGTAGTTTGCAGTTTTAAAATTATGTTTTAAAATGGACTATCATATGCTTACCGTAACTT
GAAAGTATTTCGATTTCTTGGCTTTATATATCTTGTGGAAAGGACGAAACACCGTGGTTGGAGCTGATGG
CGTGTTTTAGAGCTAGAAATAGCAAGTTAAAATAAGGCTAGTCCGTTATCAACTTGAAAAAGTGGCACCG
AGTCGGTGCTTTTTTGTTTTAGAGCTAGAAATAGCAAGTTAAAATAAGGCTAGTCCGTTTTTAGCGCGTG
CGCCAATTCTGCAGACAAATGGGGTACCCGTTACATAACTTACGGTAAATGGCCCGCCTGGCTGACCGCC
CAACGACCCCCGCCCATTGACGTCAATAGTAACGCCAATAGGGACTTTCCATTGACGTCAATGGGTGGAG
TATTTACGGTAAACTGCCCACTTGGCAGTACATCAAGTGTATCATATGCCAAGTACGCCCCCTATTGACG
TCAATGACGGTAAATGGCCCGCCTGGCATTGTGCCCAGTACATGACCTTATGGGACTTTCCTACTTGGCA
GTACATCTACGTATTAGTCATCGCTATTACCATGGTCGAGGTGAGCCCCACGTTCTGCTTCACTCTCCCC
ATCTCCCCCCCCTCCCCACCCCCAATTTTGTATTTATTTATTTTTTAATTATTTTGTGCAGCGATGGGGG
CGGGGGGGGGGGGGGGGCGCGCGCCAGGCGGGGCGGGGCGGGGCGAGGGGCGGGGCGGGGCGAGGCGGAG
AGGTGCGGCGGCAGCCAATCAGAGCGGCGCGCTCCGAAAGTTTCCTTTTATGGCGAGGCGGCGGCGGCGG
CGGCCCTATAAAAAGCGAAGCGCGCGGCGGGCGGGAGTCGCTGCGCGCTGCCTTCGCCCCGTGCCCCGCT
CCGCCGCCGCCTCGCGCCGCCCGCCCCGGCTCTGACTGACCGCGTTACTCCCACAGGTGAGCGGGCGGGA
CGGCCCTTCTCCTCCGGGCTGTAATTAGCTGAGCAAGAGGTAAGGGTTTAAGGGATGGTTGGTTGGTGGG
GTATTAATGTTTAATTACCTGGAGCACCTGCCTGAAATCACTTTTTTTCAGGTTGGACCGGTATGGTGAG
CGGCCTGCTGAAGGAGAGTATGCGCATCAAGATGTACATGGAGGGCACCGTGAACGGCCACTACTTCAAG
TGCGAGGGCGAGGGCGACGGCAACCCCTTCGCCGGCACCCAGAGCATGAGAATCCACGTGACCGAGGGCG
CCCCCCTGCCCTTCGCCTTCGACATCCTGGCCCCCTGCTGCGAGTACGGCAGCAGGACCTTCGTGCACCA
CACCGCCGAGATCCCCGACTTCTTCAAGCAGAGCTTCCCCGAGGGCTTCACCTGGGAGAGAACCACCACC
TACGAGGACGGCGGCATCCTGACCGCCCACCAGGACACCAGCCTGGAGGGCAACTGCCTGATCTACAAGG
TGAAGGTGCACGGCACCAACTTCCCCGCCGACGGCCCCGTGATGAAGAACAAGAGCGGCGGCTGGGAGCC
CAGCACCGAGGTGGTGTACCCCGAGAACGGCGTGCTGTGCGGCCGGAACGTGATGGCCCTGAAGGTGGGC
GACCGGCACCTGATCTGCCACCACTACACCAGCTACCGGAGCAAGAAGGCCGTGCGCGCCCTGACCATGC
CCGGCTTCCACTTCACCGACATCCGGCTCCAGATGCTGCGGAAGAAGAAGGACGAGTACTTCGAGCTGTA
CGAGGCCAGCGTGGCCCGGTACAGCGACCTGCCCGAGAAGGCCAACTGAGAATTCCTAGAGCTCGCTGAT
CAGCCTCGACTGTGCCTTCTAGTTGCCAGCCATCTGTTGTTTGCCCCTCCCCCGTGCCTTCCTTGACCCT
GGAAGGTGCCACTCCCACTGTCCTTTCCTAATAAAATGAGGAAATTGCATCGCATTGTCTGAGTAGGTGT
CATTCTATTCTGGGGGGTGGGGTGGGGCAGGACAGCAAGGGGGAGGATTGGGAAGAGAATAGCAGGCATG
CTGGGGAGCGGCCGCAGGAACCCCTAGTGATGGAGTTGGCCACTCCCTCTCTGCGCGCTCGCTCGCTCAC
TGAGGCCGGGCGACCAAAGGTCGCCCGACGCCCGGGCTTTGCCCGGGCGGCCTCAGTGAGCGAGCGAGCG
CGCAGCTGCCTGCAGGGGCGCCTGATGCGGTATTTTCTCCTTACGCATCTGTGCGGTATTTCACACCGCA
TA
[95 nt withheld, positions 2873-2967]
T
[46 nt withheld, positions 2969-3014]
C
[141 nt withheld, positions 3016-3156]
CCTTTGACGTTGGAGTCCACGTTCTTT
[37 nt withheld, positions 3184-3220]
ACTCTATCTCGGGCTATTCTTTTGATTTATAAGGGATTTTGCCGATTTCGGTCTATTGGTTAAAAAATGA
GCTGATTTAACAAAAATTTAACGCGAATTTTAACAAAATATTAACGTTTACAATTTTATGGTGCACTCTC
AGTACAATCTGCTCTGATGCCGCATAGTTAAGCCAGCCCCGACACCCGCCAACACCCGCTGACGCGCCCT
GACGGGCTTGTCTGCTCCCGGCATCCGCTTACAGACAAGCTGTGACCGTCTCCGGGAGCTGCATGTGTCA
GAGGTTTTCACCGTCATCACCGAAACGCGCGAGACGAAAGGGCCTCGTGATACGCCTATTTTTATAGGTT
AATGTCATGATAATAATGGTTTCTTAGACGTCAGGTGGCACTTTTCGGGGAAATGTGCGCGGAACCCCTA
TTTGTTTATTTTTCTAAATACATTCAAATATGTATCCGCTCATGAGACAATAACCCTGATAAATGCTTCA
ATAATATTGAAAAAGGAAGAGTATGAGTATTCAACATTTCCGTGTCGCCCTTATTCCCTTTTTTGCGGCA
TTTTGCCTTCCTGTTTTTGCTCACCCAGAAACGCTGGTGAAAGTAAAAGATGCTGAAGATCAGTTGGGTG
CACGAGTGGGTTACATCGAACTGGATCTCAACAGCGGTAAGATCCTTGAGAGTTTTCGCCCCGAAGAACG
TTTTCCAATGATGAGCACTTTTAAAGTTCTGCTATGTGGCGCGGTATTATCCCGTATTGACGCCGGGCAA
GAGCAACTCGGTCGCCGCATACACTATTCTCAGAATGACTTGGTTGAGTACTCACCAGTCACAGAAAAGC
ATCTTACGGATGGCATGACAGTAAGAGAATTATGCAGTGCTGCCATAACCATGAGTGATAACACTGCGGC
CAACTTACTTCTGACAACGATCGGAGGACCGAAGGAGCTAACCGCTTTTTTGCACAACATGGGGGATCAT
GTAACTCGCCTTGATCGTTGGGAACCGGAGCTGAATGAAGCCATACCAAACGACGAGCGTGACACCACGA
TGCCTGTAGCAATGGCAACAACGTTGCGCAAACTATTAACTGGCGAACTACTTACTCTAGCTTCCCGGCA
ACAATTAATAGACTGGATGGAGGCGGATAAAGTTGCAGGACCACTTCTGCGCTCGGCCCTTCCGGCTGGC
TGGTTTATTGCTGATAAATCTGGAGCCGGTGAGCGTGGAAGCCGCGGTATCATTGCAGCACTGGGGCCAG
ATGGTAAGCCCTCCCGTATCGTAGTTATCTACACGACGGGGAGTCAGGCAACTATGGATGAACGAAATAG
ACAGATCGCTGAGATAGGTGCCTCACTGATTAAGCATTGGTAACTGTCAGACCAAGTTTACTCATATATA
CTTTAGATTGATTTAAAACTTCATTTTTAATTTAAAAGGATCTAGGTGAAGATCCTTTTTGATAATCTCA
TGACCAAAATCCCTTAACGTGAGTTTTCGTTCCACTGAGCGTCAGACCCCGTAGAAAAGATCAAAGGATC
TTCTTGAGATCCTTTTTTTCTGCGCGTAATCTGCTGCTTGCAAACAAAAAAACCACCGCTACCAGCGGTG
GTTTGTTTGCCGGATCAAGAGCTACCAACTCTTTTTCCGAAGGTAACTGGCTTCAGCAGAGCGCAGATAC
CAAATACTGTTCTTCTAGTGTAGCCGTAGTTAGGCCACCACTTCAAGAACTCTGTAGCACCGCCTACATA
CCTCGCTCTGCTAATCCTGTTACCAGTGGCTGCTGCCAGTGGCGATAAGTCGTGTCTTACCGGGTTGGAC
TCAAGACGATAGTTACCGGATAAGGCGCAGCGGTCGGGCTGAACGGGGGGTTCGTGCACACAGCCCAGCT
TGGAGCGAACGACCTACACCGAACTGAGATACCTACAGCGTGAGCTATGAGAAAGCGCCACGCTTCCCGA
AGGGAGAAAGGCGGACAGGTATCCGGTAAGCGGCAGGGTCGGAACAGGAGAGCGCACGAGGGAGCTTCCA
GGGGGAAACGCCTGGTATCTTTATAGTCCTGTCGGGTTTCGCCACCTCTGACTTGAGCGTCGATTTTTGT
GATGCTCGTCAGGGGGGCGGAGCCTATGGAAAAACGCCAGCAACGCGGCCTTTTTACGGTTCCTGGCCTT
TTGCT
